Addgene plasmid #183933: PHR-GFP-FUSN-VP16
Purpose: Optogenetic PHR domain coupled to GFP, FUSN (high phase separation propensity) and VP16 activation domain; binds to CIBN upon blue light exposure
Depositing lab: Karsten Rippe. Publication: Transcription activation is enhanced by multivalent interactions independent of phase separation. Trojanowski J, Frank L, Rademacher A, Mucke N, Grigaitis P, Rippe K. Mol Cell. 2022 May 4. pii: S1097-2765(22)00328-8. doi: 10.1016/j.molcel.2022.04.017. PubMed 35537448.
Backbone
  Vector backbone: pmCherryN1
  Backbone manufacturer: Clontech
  Vector type: Mammalian Expression
  Selectable markers: Neomycin (select with G418)
Growth in bacteria
  Bacterial resistance: Kanamycin, 50 μg/mL
  Growth temperature: 37°C
  Growth strain: DH5alpha
  Copy number: High Copy
Gene/Insert
  Gene/Insert name: PHR-GFP-FUSN-VP16 (alt names: PHR domain of CRY2; transactivation domain of UL48 (VP16))
  Species: A. thaliana (mustard weed), Synthetic
  Mutation: none
  Entrez Gene: CRY2 (a.k.a. AT1G04400, AT-PHH1, ATCRY2, CRYPTOCHROME 2 APOPROTEIN, F19P19.14, F19P19_14, FHA, PHH1, cryptochrome 2); UL48 (a.k.a. HHV1gp00p27)
  Promoter: CMV
  Cloning method: Restriction Enzyme; 5′ cloning site BsrGI (not destroyed); 3′ cloning site NotI (not destroyed)
Terms and licenses: Academic/Nonprofit Terms; Industry Terms: Not Available to Industry
How to cite: PHR-GFP-FUSN-VP16 was a gift from Karsten Rippe (Addgene plasmid # 183933 ; http://n2t.net/addgene:183933 ; RRID:Addgene_183933)
