[The description below was written by a language model from this plasmid's Addgene catalogue record and pLannotate feature annotations shown in this document.]
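Description:
PHR-GFP-FUSN-VP16 is a mammalian expression plasmid of about 7.1 kb built on the Clontech pmCherryN1 backbone. The feature table shows EGFP rather than mCherry in the expressed fusion. It replicates at high copy in E. coli from a ColE1/pUC-type origin and also carries an f1 origin. A single NeoR/KanR (Tn5 aminoglycoside phosphotransferase) gene is preceded by both a bacterial bla promoter and the SV40 enhancer/early promoter and followed by the HSV TK polyadenylation signal. It therefore gives kanamycin resistance in bacteria and G418 resistance in mammalian cells. Short annotated fragments of ble and the bGH poly(A) signal appear to be backbone remnants or partial matches rather than functional parts.

The payload is one open reading frame driven by the CMV immediate early enhancer and promoter and terminated by the SV40 poly(A) signal. From N- to C-terminus it encodes the photolyase homology region (PHR) of Arabidopsis thaliana cryptochrome 2, EGFP, an N-terminal fragment of human FUS (FUSN), and the transcriptional activation domain of herpes simplex virus VP16. A short SV40 large T antigen fragment is annotated just downstream; the record does not state its function.

On blue light exposure, PHR binds CIBN, so the fusion can be recruited to wherever a CIBN-tagged partner is tethered, such as a DNA-bound anchor at a reporter locus. EGFP allows recruitment to be followed by microscopy. VP16 provides activation, and FUSN is described as having a high phase separation propensity, adding multivalent self-interaction. The associated study examined whether transcription activation is enhanced by multivalent interactions independently of phase separation, so this construct serves as a light-inducible activator for that comparison.
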