Features (pLannotate 1.2.2; 17 found; start..end, strand, type, name):
     61..364     +  enhancer       CMV enhancer: human cytomegalovirus immediate early enhancer
    365..568     +  promoter       CMV promoter: human cytomegalovirus (CMV) immediate early promoter
    591..618     +  misc_feature   MCS (fragment): multiple cloning site
    625..2118    +  CDS            CRY2PHR: N-terminal photolyase homology region of Arabidopsis thaliana cryptochrome 2 binds to CIB1 upon exposure to blue light (Kennedy et al., 2010)
   2128..2844    +  CDS            EGFP: EGFP is a basic (constitutively fluorescent) green fluorescent protein published in 1996, derived from Aequorea victoria. It is reported to be a rapidly-maturing weak dimer with moderate acid sensitivity.
   2845..3504    +  CDS            FUS (fragment): FUS_HUMAN - Also known as TLS. Experimental evidence at protein level: Swiss-Prot protein existence level 1. DNA/RNA-binding protein that plays a role in various cellular processes such as transcription regulation, RNA splicing, RNA transport, DNA repair and damage response (PubMed:27731383). Binds to nascent pre-mRNAs and acts as a molecular mediator between RNA polymerase II and U1 small nuclear ribonucleoprotein thereby coupling transcription and splicing (PubMed:26124092). Binds also its own pre- mRNA and autoregulates its expression; this autoregulation mechanism is mediated by non-sense-
   3571..3781    +  CDS            VP16 AD (fragment): transcriptional activation domain of herpes simplex virus protein VP16 (Triezenberg et al., 1988; Cousens et al., 1989); UL48
   3817..3900    +  CDS            large T antigen (fragment): large T antigen from SV40 (simian virus 40)
   3923..4044    +  polyA_signal   SV40 poly(A) signal: SV40 polyadenylation signal
   4078..4506    -  rep_origin     f1 ori (sequence partly withheld): f1 bacteriophage origin of replication; arrow indicates direction of (+) strand synthesis
   4533..4637    +  promoter       AmpR promoter: bla
   4639..4996    +  promoter       SV40 promoter: SV40 enhancer and early promoter
   5031..5825    +  CDS            NeoR/KanR: aminoglycoside phosphotransferase from Tn5; aph(3')-II (or nptII); confers resistance to neomycin, kanamycin, and G418 (Geneticin®)
   5846..5998    +  CDS            ble (fragment): BLE_KLEPN - Experimental evidence at protein level: Swiss-Prot protein existence level 1. Binding protein with a strong affinity to the bleomycin family of antibiotics. Binds to CL990; an antimitotic-antibiotic compound. From Klebsiella pneumoniae.
   6057..6104    +  polyA_signal   HSV TK poly(A) signal: herpes simplex virus thymidine kinase polyadenylation signal (Cole and Stacy, 1985)
   6195..6211    -  polyA_signal   bGH poly(A) signal (fragment): bovine growth hormone polyadenylation signal
   6433..7021    +  rep_origin     ori: high-copy-number ColE1/pMB1/pBR322/pUC origin of replication
>Addgene plasmid #183933 | PHR-GFP-FUSN-VP16 | addgene full sequence | sequence record 364117 | Addgene NGS Result
TAGTTATTAATAGTAATCAATTACGGGGTCATTAGTTCATAGCCCATATATGGAGTTCCGCGTTACATAA
CTTACGGTAAATGGCCCGCCTGGCTGACCGCCCAACGACCCCCGCCCATTGACGTCAATAATGACGTATG
TTCCCATAGTAACGCCAATAGGGACTTTCCATTGACGTCAATGGGTGGAGTATTTACGGTAAACTGCCCA
CTTGGCAGTACATCAAGTGTATCATATGCCAAGTACGCCCCCTATTGACGTCAATGACGGTAAATGGCCC
GCCTGGCATTATGCCCAGTACATGACCTTATGGGACTTTCCTACTTGGCAGTACATCTACGTATTAGTCA
TCGCTATTACCATGGTGATGCGGTTTTGGCAGTACATCAATGGGCGTGGATAGCGGTTTGACTCACGGGG
ATTTCCAAGTCTCCACCCCATTGACGTCAATGGGAGTTTGTTTTGGCACCAAAATCAACGGGACTTTCCA
AAATGTCGTAACAACTCCGCCCCATTGACGCAAATGGGCGGTAGGCGTGTACGGTGGGAGGTCTATATAA
GCAGAGCTGGTTTAGTGAACCGTCAGATCCGCTAGCGCTACCGGACTCAGATCTCGAGGCCACCATGAAG
ATGGACAAAAAGACTATAGTTTGGTTTAGAAGAGACCTAAGGATTGAGGATAATCCTGCATTAGCAGCAG
CTGCTCACGAAGGATCTGTTTTTCCTGTCTTCATTTGGTGTCCTGAAGAAGAAGGACAGTTTTATCCTGG
AAGAGCTTCAAGATGGTGGATGAAACAATCACTTGCTCACTTATCTCAATCCTTGAAGGCTCTTGGATCT
GACCTCACTTTAATCAAAACCCACAACACGATTTCAGCGATCTTGGATTGTATCCGCGTTACCGGTGCTA
CAAAAGTCGTCTTTAACCACCTCTATGATCCTGTTTCGTTAGTTCGGGACCATACCGTAAAGGAGAAGCT
GGTGGAACGTGGGATCTCTGTGCAAAGCTACAATGGAGATCTATTGTATGAACCGTGGGAGATATACTGC
GAAAAGGGCAAACCTTTTACGAGTTTCAATTCTTACTGGAAGAAATGCTTAGATATGTCGATTGAATCCG
TTATGCTTCCTCCTCCTTGGCGGTTGATGCCAATAACTGCAGCGGCTGAAGCGATTTGGGCGTGTTCGAT
TGAAGAACTAGGGCTGGAGAATGAGGCCGAGAAACCGAGCAATGCGTTGTTAACTAGAGCTTGGTCTCCA
GGATGGAGCAATGCTGATAAGTTACTAAATGAGTTCATCGAGAAGCAGTTGATAGATTATGCAAAGAACA
GCAAGAAAGTTGTTGGGAATTCTACTTCACTACTTTCTCCGTATCTCCATTTCGGGGAAATAAGCGTCAG
ACACGTTTTCCAGTGTGCCCGGATGAAACAAATTATATGGGCAAGAGATAAGAACAGTGAAGGAGAAGAA
AGTGCAGATCTTTTTCTTAGGGGAATCGGTTTAAGAGAGTATTCTCGGTATATATGTTTCAACTTCCCGT
TTACTCACGAGCAATCGTTGTTGAGTCATCTTCGGTTTTTCCCTTGGGATGCTGATGTTGATAAGTTCAA
GGCCTGGAGACAAGGCAGGACCGGTTATCCGTTGGTGGATGCCGGAATGAGAGAGCTTTGGGCTACCGGA
TGGATGCATAACAGAATAAGAGTGATTGTTTCAAGCTTTGCTGTGAAGTTTCTTCTCCTTCCATGGAAAT
GGGGAATGAAGTATTTCTGGGATACACTTTTGGATGCTGATTTGGAATGTGACATCCTTGGCTGGCAGTA
TATCTCTGGGAGTATCCCCGATGGCCACGAGCTTGATCGCTTGGACAATCCCGCGTTACAAGGCGCCAAA
TATGACCCAGAAGGTGAGTACATAAGGCAATGGCTTCCCGAGCTTGCGAGATTGCCAACTGAATGGATCC
ATCATCCATGGGACGCTCCTTTAACCGTACTCAAAGCTTCTGGTGTGGAACTCGGAACAAACTATGCGAA
ACCCATTGTAGACATCGACACAGCTCGTGAGCTACTAGCTAAAGCTATTTCAAGAACCCGTGAAGCACAG
ATCATGATCGGAGCAGCAGCCCGGGTCATGGTGAGCAAGGGCGAGGAGCTGTTCACCGGGGTGGTGCCCA
TCCTGGTCGAGCTGGACGGCGACGTAAACGGCCACAAGTTCAGCGTGTCCGGCGAGGGCGAGGGCGATGC
CACCTACGGCAAGCTGACCCTGAAGTTCATCTGCACCACCGGCAAGCTGCCCGTGCCCTGGCCCACCCTC
GTGACCACCCTGACCTACGGCGTGCAGTGCTTCAGCCGCTACCCCGACCACATGAAGCAGCACGACTTCT
TCAAGTCCGCCATGCCCGAAGGCTACGTCCAGGAGCGCACCATCTTCTTCAAGGACGACGGCAACTACAA
GACCCGCGCCGAGGTGAAGTTCGAGGGCGACACCCTGGTGAACCGCATCGAGCTGAAGGGCATCGACTTC
AAGGAGGACGGCAACATCCTGGGGCACAAGCTGGAGTACAACTACAACAGCCACAACGTCTATATCATGG
CCGACAAGCAGAAGAACGGCATCAAGGTGAACTTCAAGATCCGCCACAACATCGAGGACGGCAGCGTGCA
GCTCGCCGACCACTACCAGCAGAACACCCCCATCGGCGACGGCCCCGTGCTGCTGCCCGACAACCACTAC
CTGAGCACCCAGTCCGCCCTGAGCAAAGACCCCAACGAGAAGCGCGATCACATGGTCCTGCTGGAGTTCG
TGACCGCCGCCGGGATCACTCTCGGCATGGACGAGCTGTACAAGATGGCCTCAAACGATTATACCCAACA
AGCAACCCAAAGCTATGGGGCCTACCCCACCCAGCCCGGGCAGGGCTATTCCCAGCAGAGCAGTCAGCCC
TACGGACAGCAGAGTTACAGTGGTTATAGCCAGTCCACGGACACTTCAGGCTATGGCCAGAGCAGCTATT
CTTCTTATGGCCAGAGCCAGAACACAGGCTATGGAACTCAGTCAACTCCCCAGGGATATGGCTCGACTGG
CGGCTATGGCAGTAGCCAGAGCTCCCAATCGTCTTACGGGCAGCAGTCCTCCTATCCTGGCTATGGCCAG
CAGCCAGCTCCCAGCAGCACCTCGGGAAGTTACGGTAGCAGTTCTCAGAGCAGCAGCTATGGGCAGCCCC
AGAGTGGGAGCTACAGCCAGCAGCCTAGCTATGGTGGACAGCAGCAAAGCTATGGACAGCAGCAAAGCTA
TAATCCCCCTCAGGGCTATGGACAGCAGAACCAGTACAACAGCAGCAGTGGTGGTGGAGGTGGAGGTGGA
GGTGGAGGTAACTATGGCCAAGATCAATCCTCCATGAGTAGTGGTGGTGGCAGTGGTGGCGGTTATGGCA
ATCAAGACCAGAGTGGTGGAGGTGGCAGCGGTGGCTATGGACAGCAGGACCGTGGAAGCGGCCGCAGGGG
GCGTCGACTGGGTACCCCTCCTAAGAAGAAGAGGAAGGTTGCCCCCACCATGGATAAAAAGAAGAGAAAG
GCCCCCCCGACCGATGTCAGCCTGGGGGACGAGCTCCACTTAGACGGCGAGGACGTGGCGATGGCGCATG
CCGACGCGCTAGACGATTTCGATCTGGACATGTTGGGGGACGGGGATTCCCCGGGTCCGGGATTTACCCC
CCACGACTCCGCCCCCTACGGCGCTCTGGATATGGCCGACTTCGAGTTTGAGCAGATGTTTACCGATGCC
CCTCTAGACGGGGGGATCCACCGGATCTAGCGGCTAGATCATAATCAGCCATACCACATTTGTAGAGGTT
TTACTTGCTTTAAAAAACCTCCCACACCTCCCCCTGAACCTGAAACATAAAATGAATGCAATTGTTGTTG
TTAACTTGTTTATTGCAGCTTATAATGGTTACAAATAAAGCAATAGCATCACAAATTTCACAAATAAAGC
ATTTTTTTCACTGCATTCTAGTTGTGGTTTGTCCAAACTCATCAATGTATCTTAAGGCGTAAATTGTAAG
CGTTAATATTTTGTTAAAATTCGCGTTAAATTTTTGTTAAATCAGCTCATTTTTTAACCAATAGGCCGAA
ATCGGCAAAATCCCTTATAAATCAAAAGAATAGACCGAGATAGGGT
[37 nt withheld, positions 4177-4213]
AAAGAACGTGGACTCCAACGTCAAAGG
[49 nt withheld, positions 4241-4289]
T
[91 nt withheld, positions 4291-4381]
G
[124 nt withheld, positions 4383-4506]
CAGGTGGCACTTTTCGGGGAAATGTGCGCGGAACCCCTATTTGTTTATTTTTCTAAATACATTCAAATAT
GTATCCGCTCATGAGACAATAACCCTGATAAATGCTTCAATAATATTGAAAAAGGAAGAGTCCTGAGGCG
GAAAGAACCAGCTGTGGAATGTGTGTCAGTTAGGGTGTGGAAAGTCCCCAGGCTCCCCAGCAGGCAGAAG
TATGCAAAGCATGCATCTCAATTAGTCAGCAACCAGGTGTGGAAAGTCCCCAGGCTCCCCAGCAGGCAGA
AGTATGCAAAGCATGCATCTCAATTAGTCAGCAACCATAGTCCCGCCCCTAACTCCGCCCATCCCGCCCC
TAACTCCGCCCAGTTCCGCCCATTCTCCGCCCCATGGCTGACTAATTTTTTTTATTTATGCAGAGGCCGA
GGCCGCCTCGGCCTCTGAGCTATTCCAGAAGTAGTGAGGAGGCTTTTTTGGAGGCCTAGGCTTTTGCAAA
GATCGATCAAGAGACAGGATGAGGATCGTTTCGCATGATTGAACAAGATGGATTGCACGCAGGTTCTCCG
GCCGCTTGGGTGGAGAGGCTATTCGGCTATGACTGGGCACAACAGACAATCGGCTGCTCTGATGCCGCCG
TGTTCCGGCTGTCAGCGCAGGGGCGCCCGGTTCTTTTTGTCAAGACCGACCTGTCCGGTGCCCTGAATGA
ACTGCAAGACGAGGCAGCGCGGCTATCGTGGCTGGCCACGACGGGCGTTCCTTGCGCAGCTGTGCTCGAC
GTTGTCACTGAAGCGGGAAGGGACTGGCTGCTATTGGGCGAAGTGCCGGGGCAGGATCTCCTGTCATCTC
ACCTTGCTCCTGCCGAGAAAGTATCCATCATGGCTGATGCAATGCGGCGGCTGCATACGCTTGATCCGGC
TACCTGCCCATTCGACCACCAAGCGAAACATCGCATCGAGCGAGCACGTACTCGGATGGAAGCCGGTCTT
GTCGATCAGGATGATCTGGACGAAGAGCATCAGGGGCTCGCGCCAGCCGAACTGTTCGCCAGGCTCAAGG
CGAGCATGCCCGACGGCGAGGATCTCGTCGTGACCCATGGCGATGCCTGCTTGCCGAATATCATGGTGGA
AAATGGCCGCTTTTCTGGATTCATCGACTGTGGCCGGCTGGGTGTGGCGGACCGCTATCAGGACATAGCG
TTGGCTACCCGTGATATTGCTGAAGAGCTTGGCGGCGAATGGGCTGACCGCTTCCTCGTGCTTTACGGTA
TCGCCGCTCCCGATTCGCAGCGCATCGCCTTCTATCGCCTTCTTGACGAGTTCTTCTGAGCGGGACTCTG
GGGTTCGAAATGACCGACCAAGCGACGCCCAACCTGCCATCACGAGATTTCGATTCCACCGCCGCCTTCT
ATGAAAGGTTGGGCTTCGGAATCGTTTTCCGGGACGCCGGCTGGATGATCCTCCAGCGCGGGGATCTCAT
GCTGGAGTTCTTCGCCCACCCTAGGGGGAGGCTAACTGAAACACGGAAGGAGACAATACCGGAAGGAACC
CGCGCTATGACGGCAATAAAAAGACAGAATAAAACGCACGGTGTTGGGTCGTTTGTTCATAAACGCGGGG
TTCGGTCCCAGGGCTGGCACTCTGTCGATACCCCACCGAGACCCCATTGGGGCCAATACGCCCGCGTTTC
TTCCTTTTCCCCACCCCACCCCCCAAGTTCGGGTGAAGGCCCAGGGCTCGCAGCCAACGTCGGGGCGGCA
GGCCCTGCCATAGCCTCAGGTTACTCATATATACTTTAGATTGATTTAAAACTTCATTTTTAATTTAAAA
GGATCTAGGTGAAGATCCTTTTTGATAATCTCATGACCAAAATCCCTTAACGTGAGTTTTCGTTCCACTG
AGCGTCAGACCCCGTAGAAAAGATCAAAGGATCTTCTTGAGATCCTTTTTTTCTGCGCGTAATCTGCTGC
TTGCAAACAAAAAAACCACCGCTACCAGCGGTGGTTTGTTTGCCGGATCAAGAGCTACCAACTCTTTTTC
CGAAGGTAACTGGCTTCAGCAGAGCGCAGATACCAAATACTGTTCTTCTAGTGTAGCCGTAGTTAGGCCA
CCACTTCAAGAACTCTGTAGCACCGCCTACATACCTCGCTCTGCTAATCCTGTTACCAGTGGCTGCTGCC
AGTGGCGATAAGTCGTGTCTTACCGGGTTGGACTCAAGACGATAGTTACCGGATAAGGCGCAGCGGTCGG
GCTGAACGGGGGGTTCGTGCACACAGCCCAGCTTGGAGCGAACGACCTACACCGAACTGAGATACCTACA
GCGTGAGCTATGAGAAAGCGCCACGCTTCCCGAAGGGAGAAAGGCGGACAGGTATCCGGTAAGCGGCAGG
GTCGGAACAGGAGAGCGCACGAGGGAGCTTCCAGGGGGAAACGCCTGGTATCTTTATAGTCCTGTCGGGT
TTCGCCACCTCTGACTTGAGCGTCGATTTTTGTGATGCTCGTCAGGGGGGCGGAGCCTATGGAAAAACGC
CAGCAACGCGGCCTTTTTACGGTTCCTGGCCTTTTGCTGGCCTTTTGCTCACATGTTCTTTCCTGCGTTA
TCCCCTGATTCTGTGGATAACCGTATTACCGCCATGCAT
